>Addgene plasmid #236228 | pAAV hSyn INTRON mEmerald-Sec61b WPRE | addgene full sequence | sequence record 471210 | Addgene NGS Result
GAAGATCCTTTGATCTTTTCTACGGGGTCTGACGCTCAGTGGAACGAAAACTCACGTTAAGGGATTTTGG
TCATGAGATTATCAAAAAGGATCTTCACCTAGATCCTTTTAAATTAAAAATGAAGTTTTAAATCAATCTA
AAGTATATATGAGTAAACTTGGTCTGACAGTTACCAATGCTTAATCAGTGAGGCACCTATCTCAGCGATC
TGTCTATTTCGTTCATCCATAGTTGCCTGACTCCCCGTCGTGTAGATAACTACGATACGGGAGGGCTTAC
CATCTGGCCCCAGTGCTGCAATGATACCGCGAGACCCACGCTCACCGGCTCCAGATTTATCAGCAATAAA
CCAGCCAGCCGGAAGGGCCGAGCGCAGAAGTGGTCCTGCAACTTTATCCGCCTCCATCCAGTCTATTAAT
TGTTGCCGGGAAGCTAGAGTAAGTAGTTCGCCAGTTAATAGTTTGCGCAACGTTGTTGCCATTGCTACAG
GCATCGTGGTGTCACGCTCGTCGTTTGGTATGGCTTCATTCAGCTCCGGTTCCCAACGATCAAGGCGAGT
TACATGATCCCCCATGTTGTGCAAAAAAGCGGTTAGCTCCTTCGGTCCTCCGATCGTTGTCAGAAGTAAG
TTGGCCGCAGTGTTATCACTCATGGTTATGGCAGCACTGCATAATTCTCTTACTGTCATGCCATCCGTAA
GATGCTTTTCTGTGACTGGTGAGTACTCAACCAAGTCATTCTGAGAATAGTGTATGCGGCGACCGAGTTG
CTCTTGCCCGGCGTCAATACGGGATAATACCGCGCCACATAGCAGAACTTTAAAAGTGCTCATCATTGGA
AAACGTTCTTCGGGGCGAAAACTCTCAAGGATCTTACCGCTGTTGAGATCCAGTTCGATGTAACCCACTC
GTGCACCCAACTGATCTTCAGCATCTTTTACTTTCACCAGCGTTTCTGGGTGAGCAAAAACAGGAAGGCA
AAATGCCGCAAAAAAGGGAATAAGGGCGACACGGAAATGTTGAATACTCATACTCTTCCTTTTTCAATAT
TATTGAAGCATTTATCAGGGTTATTGTCTCATGAGCGGATACATATTTGAATGTATTTAGAAAAATAAAC
AAATAGGGGTTCCGCGCACATTTCCCCGAAAAGTGCCACCTAAATTGTAAGCGTTAATATTTTGTTAAAA
TTCGCGTTAAATTTTTGTTAAATCAGCTCATTTTTTAACCAATAGGCCGAAATCGGCAAAATCCCTTATA
AATCAAAAGAATAGACCGAGATAGGGT
[37 nt withheld, positions 1288-1324]
AAAGAACGTGGACTCCAACGTCAAAGG
[49 nt withheld, positions 1352-1400]
T
[91 nt withheld, positions 1402-1492]
G
[124 nt withheld, positions 1494-1617]
CCCATTCGCCATTCAGGCTGCGCAACTGTTGGGAAGGGCGATCGGTGCGGGCCTCTTCGCTATTACGCCA
GCTGCGCGCTCGCTCGCTCACTGAGGCCGCCCGGGCAAAGCCCGGGCGTCGGGCGACCTTTGGTCGCCCG
GCCTCAGTGAGCGAGCGAGCGCGCAGAGAGGGAGTGGCCAACTCCATCACTAGGGGTTCCTTGTAGTTAA
TGATTAACCCGCCATGCTACTTATCTACGTAGCCATGCTCTAGGAAGATCTCTGCAGAGGGCCCTGCGTA
TGAGTGCAAGTGGGTTTTAGGACCAGGATGAGGCGGGGTGGGGGTGCCTACCTGACGACCGACCCCGACC
CACTGGACAAGCACCCAACCCCCATTCCCCAAATTGCGCATCCCCTATCAGAGAGGGGGAGGGGAAACAG
GATGCGGCGAGGCGCGTGCGCACTGCCAGCTTCAGCACCGCGGACAGTGCCTTCGCCCCCGCCTGGCGGC
GCGCGCCACCGCCGCCTCAGCACTGAAGGCGCGCTGACGTCACTCGCCGGTCCCCCGCAAACTCCCCTTC
CCGGCCACCTTGGTCGCGTCCGCGCCGCCGCCGGCCCAGCCGGACCGCACCACGCGAGGCGCGAGATAGG
GGGGCACGGGCGCGACCATCTGCGCTGCGGCGCCGGCGACTCAGCGCTGCCTCAGTCTGCGGTGGGCAGC
GGAGGAGTCGTGTCGTGCCTGAGAGCGCAGTCGAATTCAAGCTGCTAGCAGGTAAGTATCAAGGTTACAA
GACAGGTTTAAGGAGACCAATAGAAACTGGGCTTGTCGAGACAGAGAAGACTCTTGCGTTTCTGATAGGC
ACCTATTGGTCTTACTGACATCCACTTTGCCTTTCTCTCCACAGGTGATAAGGATCCGCCACCATGGTGA
GCAAGGGCGAGGAGCTGTTCACCGGGGTGGTGCCCATCCTGGTCGAGCTGGACGGCGACGTAAACGGCCA
CAAGTTCAGCGTGTCCGGCGAGGGCGAGGGCGATGCCACCTACGGCAAGCTGACCCTGAAGTTCATCTGC
ACCACCGGCAAGCTGCCCGTGCCCTGGCCCACCCTCGTGACCACCTTGACCTACGGCGTGCAGTGCTTCG
CCCGCTACCCCGACCACATGAAGCAGCACGACTTCTTCAAGTCCGCCATGCCCGAAGGCTACGTCCAGGA
GCGCACCATCTTCTTCAAGGACGACGGCAACTACAAGACCCGCGCCGAGGTGAAGTTCGAGGGCGACACC
CTGGTGAACCGCATCGAGCTGAAGGGCATCGACTTCAAGGAGGACGGCAACATCCTGGGGCACAAGCTGG
AGTACAACTACAACAGCCACAAGGTCTATATCACCGCCGACAAGCAGAAGAACGGCATCAAGGTGAACTT
CAAGACCCGCCACAACATCGAGGACGGCAGCGTGCAGCTCGCCGACCACTACCAGCAGAACACCCCCATC
GGCGACGGCCCCGTGCTGCTGCCCGACAACCACTACCTGAGCACCCAGTCCAAGCTGAGCAAAGACCCCA
ACGAGAAGCGCGATCACATGGTCCTGCTGGAGTTCGTGACCGCCGCCGGGATCACTCTCGGCATGGACGA
GCTGTACAAGTCCGGACTCAGATCT
[288 nt withheld, positions 3253-3540]
TAGTAAAAGCTTATCGATAATCAACCTCTGGATTACAAAATTTGTGAAAGATTGACTGGTATTCTTAACT
ATGTTGCTCCTTTTACGCTATGTGGATACGCTGCTTTAATGCCTTTGTATCATGCTATTGCTTCCCGTAT
GGCTTTCATTTTCTCCTCCTTGTATAAATCCTGGTTGCTGTCTCTTTATGAGGAGTTGTGGCCCGTTGTC
AGGCAACGTGGCGTGGTGTGCACTGTGTTTGCTGACGCAACCCCCACTGGTTGGGGCATTGCCACCACCT
GTCAGCTCCTTTCCGGGACTTTCGCTTTCCCCCTCCCTATTGCCACGGCGGAACTCATCGCCGCCTGCCT
TGCCCGCTGCTGGACAGGGGCTCGGCTGTTGGGCACTGACAATTCCGTGGTGTTGTCGGGGAAATCATCG
TCCTTTCCTTGGCTGCTCGCCTGTGTTGCCACCTGGATTCTGCGCGGGACGTCCTTCTGCTACGTCCCTT
CGGCCCTCAATCCAGCGGACCTTCCTTCCCGCGGCCTGCTGCCGGCTCTGCGGCCTCTTCCGCGTCTTCG
CCTTCGCCCTCAGACGAGTCGGATCTCCCTTTGGGCCGCCTCCCCGCATCGATACCGTCGACCTCGACCC
GGGCGGCCGCTTCGAGCAGACATGATAAGATACATTGATGAGTTTGGACAAACCACAACTAGAATGCAGT
GAAAAAAATGCTTTATTTGTGAAATTTGTGATGCTATTGCTTTATTTGTAACCATTATAAGCTGCAATAA
ACAAGTTAACAACAACAATTGCATTCATTTTATGTTTCAGGTTCAGGGGGAGATGTGGGAGGTTTTTTAA
AGCAAGTAAAACCTCTACAAATGTGGTAAAATCGATAAGGATCTTCCTAGAGCATGGCTACGTAGATAAG
TAGCATGGCGGGTTAATCATTAACTACAAGGAACCCCTAGTGATGGAGTTGGCCACTCCCTCTCTGCGCG
CTCGCTCGCTCACTGAGGCCGGGCGACCAAAGGTCGCCCGACGCCCGGGCTTTGCCCGGGCGGCCTCAGT
GAGCGAGCGAGCGCGCAGCTGCATTAATGAATCGGCCAACGCGCGGGGAGAGGCGGTTTGCGTATTGGGC
GCTCTTCCGCTTCCTCGCTCACTGACTCGCTGCGCTCGGTCGTTCGGCTGCGGCGAGCGGTATCAGCTCA
CTCAAAGGCGGTAATACGGTTATCCACAGAATCAGGGGATAACGCAGGAAAGAACATGTGAGCAAAAGGC
CAGCAAAAGGCCAGGAACCGTAAAAAGGCCGCGTTGCTGGCGTTTTTCCATAGGCTCCGCCCCCCTGACG
AGCATCACAAAAATCGACGCTCAAGTCAGAGGTGGCGAAACCCGACAGGACTATAAAGATACCAGGCGTT
TCCCCCTGGAAGCTCCCTCGTGCGCTCTCCTGTTCCGACCCTGCCGCTTACCGGATACCTGTCCGCCTTT
CTCCCTTCGGGAAGCGTGGCGCTTTCTCATAGCTCACGCTGTAGGTATCTCAGTTCGGTGTAGGTCGTTC
GCTCCAAGCTGGGCTGTGTGCACGAACCCCCCGTTCAGCCCGACCGCTGCGCCTTATCCGGTAACTATCG
TCTTGAGTCCAACCCGGTAAGACACGACTTATCGCCACTGGCAGCAGCCACTGGTAACAGGATTAGCAGA
GCGAGGTATGTAGGCGGTGCTACAGAGTTCTTGAAGTGGTGGCCTAACTACGGCTACACTAGAAGAACAG
TATTTGGTATCTGCGCTCTGCTGAAGCCAGTTACCTTCGGAAAAAGAGTTGGTAGCTCTTGATCCGGCAA
ACAAACCACCGCTGGTAGCGGTGGTTTTTTTGTTTGCAAGCAGCAGATTACGCGCAGAAAAAAAGGATCT
CAA
Features (pLannotate 1.2.2; 16 found; start..end, strand, type, name):
    171..1031    -  CDS            AmpR: β-lactamase; bla; confers resistance to ampicillin, carbenicillin, and related antibiotics
   1032..1136    -  promoter       AmpR promoter: bla
   1189..1617    -  rep_origin     f1 ori (sequence partly withheld): f1 bacteriophage origin of replication; arrow indicates direction of (+) strand synthesis
   1622..1691    -  CDS            lacZα (fragment): LacZα fragment of β-galactosidase; lacZ fragment
   1686..1818    -  repeat_region  AAV2 ITR (fragment): inverted terminal repeat of adeno-associated virus serotype 2 inverted
   1900..2347    +  promoter       hSyn promoter: human synapsin I promoter; confers neuron-specific expression (Kügler et al., 2003)
   2369..2501    +  intron         chimeric intron: chimera between introns from human β-globin and immunoglobulin heavy chain genes
   2521..3237    +  CDS            mEmerald: mEmerald is a basic (constitutively fluorescent) green fluorescent protein published in 1998, derived from Aequorea victoria. It is reported to be a very rapidly-maturing monomer with moderate acid sensitivity.
   3253..3540    +  CDS            SEC61B (sequence withheld): SC61B_CANLF - Experimental evidence at protein level: Swiss-Prot protein existence level 1. Component of SEC61 channel-forming translocon complex that mediates transport of signal peptide-containing precursor polypeptides across the endoplasmic reticulum (ER) (PubMed:8107851). Component of a ribosome-associated ER translocon complex involved in multi-pass membrane protein transport into the ER membrane and biogenesis (By similarity). The SEC61 channel cooperates with the translocating protein TRAM1 to import nascent proteins into the ER (By similarity). Required for PKD1/Polycystin-1 biogenesi
   3559..4147    +  misc_feature   WPRE: woodchuck hepatitis virus posttranscriptional regulatory element
   4148..4167    +  misc_feature   MCS (fragment): pBluescript multiple cloning site
   4196..4317    -  polyA_signal   SV40 poly(A) signal: SV40 polyadenylation signal
   4340..4408    -  CDS            large T antigen (fragment): large T antigen from SV40 (simian virus 40)
   4479..4612    +  repeat_region  AAV2 ITR: inverted terminal repeat of adeno-associated virus serotype 2 inverted
   4606..4662    -  CDS            lacI (fragment): lac repressor; lacI; The lac repressor binds to the lac operator to inhibit transcription in E. coli. This inhibition can be relieved by adding lactose or isopropyl-β-D-thiogalactopyranoside (IPTG).
   4845..5433    -  rep_origin     ori: high-copy-number ColE1/pMB1/pBR322/pUC origin of replication
