[The description below was written by a language model from this plasmid's Addgene catalogue record and pLannotate feature annotations shown in this document.]
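Description:
pAAV hSyn INTRON mEmerald-Sec61b WPRE is an adeno-associated virus transfer plasmid of about 5.4 kb, built by replacing the payload of an existing pAAV synapsin-intron backbone with a fluorescent endoplasmic reticulum marker. It is maintained in E. coli through a high-copy ColE1/pUC-type origin and selected with ampicillin via the β-lactamase gene. An f1 phage origin and short lacZα and lacI remnants are carried over from the cloning backbone and have no role in expression. The record lists a recombination-deficient growth strain, which is commonly chosen to keep the repeat-rich ITRs intact.

Between the two AAV2 inverted terminal repeats, which define the segment that is replicated and packaged into viral particles, sits a single expression cassette. The human synapsin I promoter restricts transcription to neurons. It is followed by a chimeric β-globin/immunoglobulin intron, a part generally included to improve transcript processing and expression. The 1,023 bp insert, cloned between BamHI and HindIII sites, encodes the monomeric green fluorescent protein mEmerald fused to the N terminus of Sec61β. Sec61β is a small subunit of the SEC61 translocon in the ER membrane, so the fusion labels the ER. The catalogue gives the gene as human SEC61B, although the automated annotation matched the canine ortholog entry. Downstream, a WPRE enhances transcript stability and expression, and an SV40 polyadenylation signal terminates the message.

The construct is intended for AAV-mediated expression of an ER marker in neurons. It allows live or fixed imaging of ER morphology and distribution, and the associated work concerns ER–plasma membrane junctions in dendrites.
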