Addgene plasmid #236228: pAAV hSyn INTRON mEmerald-Sec61b WPRE
Purpose: AAV expression of a marker for the endoplasmic reticulum, Sec61b, fused to mEmerald.
Depositing lab: Jennifer Lippincott-Schwartz. Depositing organization: HHMI, Janelia Research Campus. Publication: Periodic ER-plasma membrane junctions support long-range Ca(2+) signal integration in dendrites. Benedetti L, Fan R, Weigel AV, Moore AS, Houlihan PR, Kittisopikul M, Park G, Petruncio A, Hubbard PM, Pang S, Xu CS, Hess HF, Saalfeld S, Rangaraju V, Clapham DE, De Camilli P, Ryan TA, Lippincott-Schwartz J. Cell. 2025 Jan 23;188(2):484-500.e22. doi: 10.1016/j.cell.2024.11.029. Epub 2024 Dec 20. PubMed 39708809.
Backbone
  Vector backbone: pAAV Syn intron Psam4GlyR m3m4 HA
  Backbone manufacturer: Scott Sternson (Addgene plasmid # 196041)
  Vector type: AAV
Growth in bacteria
  Bacterial resistance: Ampicillin, 100 μg/mL
  Growth temperature: 37°C
  Growth strain: NEB Stable
  Copy number: High Copy
Gene/Insert
  Gene/Insert name: mEmerald-Sec61b
  Species: H. sapiens (human), Synthetic
  Insert size (bp): 1023
  Entrez Gene: SEC61B
  Promoter: human Synapsin 1
  Tag / fusion protein: mEmerald (N terminal on insert)
  Cloning method: Restriction Enzyme; 5′ cloning site BamHI (unknown if destroyed); 3′ cloning site HindIII (unknown if destroyed)
Terms and licenses: Academic/Nonprofit Terms; Industry Terms: Not Available to Industry
How to cite: pAAV hSyn INTRON mEmerald-Sec61b WPRE was a gift from Jennifer Lippincott-Schwartz (Addgene plasmid # 236228 ; http://n2t.net/addgene:236228 ; RRID:Addgene_236228)
